>Addgene plasmid #241431 | pCAG1.1-human GALNTL5-3xHA | addgene full sequence | sequence record 484671 | Addgene NGS Result
GAGCTCATCGATACTCGACATTGATTATTGACTAGTTATTAATAGTAATCAATTACGGGGTCATTAGTTC
ATAGCCCATATATGGAGTTCCGCGTTACATAACTTACGGTAAATGGCCCGCCTGGCTGACCGCCCAACGA
CCCCCGCCCATTGACGTCAATAATGACGTATGTTCCCATAGTAACGCCAATAGGGACTTTCCATTGACGT
CAATGGGTGGAGTATTTACGGTAAACTGCCCACTTGGCAGTACATCAAGTGTATCATATGCCAAGTACGC
CCCCTATTGACGTCAATGACGGTAAATGGCCCGCCTGGCATTATGCCCAGTACATGACCTTATGGGACTT
TCCTACTTGGCAGTACATCTACGTATTAGTCATCGCTATTACCATGGTCGAGGTGAGCCCCACGTTCTGC
TTCACTCTCCCCATCTCCCCCCCCTCCCCACCCCCAATTTTGTATTTATTTATTTTTTAATTATTTTGTG
CAGCGATGGGGGCGGGGGGGGGGGGGGGCGCGCCCCGGGGGGGGGGGGGGGGGGGGGGGGGGGGGGGGGG
GGCGGGGGGGGGGGGGGGGGGGCGCGCCGGGCGGGGGGGGGGGGCCCGCGCAATGCCCTTTTTCTGGTCG
CCGGCGGGGGCCGCGCTCCGCCACCGACGCCGTCGGGCGTGGGCGGTGGGTCGCTGCGCGCTGCCTTCGC
CCCGTGCCCCGCTCCGCCGCCGCCTCGCGCCGCCCGCCCCGGCTCTGACTGACCGCGTTACTCCCACAGG
TGAGCGGGCGGGACGGCCCTTCTCCTCCGGGCTGTAATTAGCGCTTGGTTTAATGACGGCTTGTTTCTTT
TCTGTGGCTGCGTGAAAGCCTTGAGGGGCTCCGGGAGGGCCCTTTGTGCGGGGGGAGCGGCTCGGGGGGT
GCGTGCGTGTGTGTGTGCGTGGGGAGCGCCGCGTGCGGCTCCGCGCTGCCCGGCGGCTGTGAGCGCTGCG
GGCGCGGCGCGGGGCTTTGTGCGCTCCGCAGTGTGCGCGAGGGGAGCGCGGCCGGGGGCGGTGCCCCGCG
GTGCGGGGGGGGCTGCGAGGGGAACAAAGGCTGCGTGCGGGGTGTGTGCGTGGGGGGGTGAGCAGGGGGT
GTGGGCGCGTCGGTCGGGCTGCAACCCCCCCTGCACCCCCCTCCCCGAGTTGCTGAGCACGGCCCGGCTT
CGGGTGCGGGGCTCCGTACGGGGCGTGGCGCGGGGCTCGCCGTGCCGGGCGGGGGGTGGCGGCAGGTGGG
GGTGCCGGGCGGGGCGGGGCCGCCTCGGGCCGGGGAGGGCTCGGGGGAGGGGCGCGGCGGCCCCCGGAGC
GCCGGCGGCTGTCGAGGCGCGGCGAGCCGCAGCCATTGCCTTTTATGGTAATCGTGCGAGAGGGCGCAGG
GACTTCCTTTGTCCCAAATCTGTGCGGAGCCGAAATCTGGGAGGCGCCGCCGCACCCCCTCTAGCGGGCG
CGGGGCGAAGCGGTGCGGCGCCGGCAGGAAGGAAATGGGCGGGGAGGGCCTTCGTGCGTCGCCGCGCCGC
CGTCCCCTTCTCCCTCTCCAGCCTCGGGGCTGTCCGCGGGGGGACGGCTGCCTTCGGGGGGGACGGGGCA
GGGCGGGGTTCGGCTTCTGGCGTGTGACCGGCGGCTCTAGCCTCTGCTAACCATGTTCATGCCTTCTTCT
TTTTCCTACAGCTCCTGGGCAACGTGCTGGTTATTGTGCTGTCTCATCATTTTGGCAAATCTAGAGCCGC
CATGAGAAATGCCATAATTCAAGGTTTATTCTATGGGTCCTTGACATTTGGGATCTGGACAGCTCTGTTA
TTCATATATTTGCACCATAATCATGTGAGCAGCTGGCAGAAGAAAAGCCAGGAGCCTCTGTCAGCTTGGT
CCCCTGGAAAAAAAGTGCATCAGCAAATTATCTATGGCTCAGAGCAAATACCAAAACCTCATGTAATAGT
CAAAAGGACTGATGAAGATAAAGCAAAGTCTATGTTAGGTACAGATTTTAACCATACAAACCCAGAACTT
CATAAAGAACTTTTAAAATATGGATTTAATGTGATTATCAGTAGAAGCTTGGGCATCGAAAGAGAAGTGC
CAGATACCAGGAGTAAAATGTGTCTTCAAAAACATTACCCAGCCCGCCTCCCGACTGCCAGCATTGTCAT
TTGCTTCTATAATGAAGAATGTAATGCCTTGTTTCAGACCATGTCCAGTGTCATGAACCTCACGCCACAC
TATTTTCTTGAAGAAATTATTTTGGTAGATGACATGAGCAAAGTTGATGATTTGAAAGAAAAACTAGACT
ATCACCTGGAAACTTTTCGGGGAAAGGTTAAAATAATAAGAAACAAAAAGAGAGAGGGGCTGATTCGAGC
AAGGCTGATTGGAGCTTCTCATGCTTCAGGGGATGTTCTGGTGTTCCTGGACAGCCACTGTGAGGTGAAC
AGAGTATGGCTGGAGCCCCTGCTGCATGCCATTGCCAAGGACCCCAAAATGGTGGTGTGCCCCCTGATAG
ATGTCATTGATGATAGAACTCTGGAGTATAAGCCCTCTCCTCTTGTAAGGGGAACTTTTGATTGGAACCT
ACAATTTAAATGGGATAATGTTTTCTCTTATGAGATGGATGGACCAGAAGGATCTACTAAACCAATCCGG
TCACCTGCAATGTCTGGAGGAATTTTTGCTATACGTCGGCATTATTTTAATGAAATTGGACAGTATGACA
AGGATATGGATTTTTGGGGAAGAGAAAATTTGGAACTTTCACTAAGGATCTGGATGTGTGGAGGCCAACT
CTTTATAATCCCCTGCTCTCGAGTAGGACATATCAGTAAGAAACAAACTGGAAAACCTTCTACAATCATC
AGTGCTATGACACATAACTACCTAAGACTGGTGCACGTTTGGCTGGATGAATATAAGGAGCAGTTTTTTC
TTCGAAAGCCTGGTCTGAAATATGTCACCTACGGAAATATTCGCGAGCGTGTTGAGTTAAGGAAACGACT
GGGTTGCAAGTCATTTCAGTGGTATTTGGATAATGTCTTCCCAGAGTTGGAGGCATCTGTGAACAGCCTG
GAATTCGATATCGGGGGCGGGGGCTACCCATACGATGTTCCTGACTATGCGGGCTATCCCTATGACGTCC
CGGACTATGCAGGATCCTATCCATATGACGTTCCAGATTACGCTTAGCTCGAGACTCCTCAGGTGCAGGC
TGCCTATCAGAAGGTGGTGGCTGGTGTGGCCAATGCCCTGGCTCACAAATACCACTGAGATCTTTTTCCC
TCTGCCAAAAATTATGGGGACATCATGAAGCCCCTTGAGCATCTGACTTCTGGCTAATAAAGGAAATTTA
TTTTCATTGCAATAGTGTGTTGGAATTTTTTGTGTCTCTCACTCGGAAGGACATATGGGAGGGCAAATCA
TTTAAAACATCAGAATGAGTATTTGGTTTAGAGTTTGGCAACATATGCCCATATGCTGGCTGCCATGAAC
AAAGGTTGGCTATAAAGAGGTCATCAGTATATGAAACAGCCCCCTGCTGTCCATTCCTTATTCCATAGAA
AAGCCTTGACTTGAGGTTAGATTTTTTTTATATTTTGTTTTGTGTTATTTTTTTCTTTAACATCCCTAAA
ATTTTCCTTACATGTTTTACTAGCCAGATTTTTCCTCCTCTCCTGACTACTCCCAGTCATAGCTGTCCCT
CTTCTCTTATGAAGATCCCTCGACTTAATTAAGGTACCCAATTCGCCCTATAGTGAGTCGTATTACGCGC
GCTCACTGGCCGTCGTTTTACAACGTCGTGACTGGGAAAACCCTGGCGTTACCCAACTTAATCGCCTTGC
AGCACATCCCCCTTTCGCCAGCTGGCGTAATAGCGAAGAGGCCCGCACCGATCGCCCTTCCCAACAGTTG
CGCAGCCTGAATGGCGAATGGG
[124 nt withheld, positions 3943-4066]
C
[91 nt withheld, positions 4068-4158]
A
[49 nt withheld, positions 4160-4208]
CCTTTGACGTTGGAGTCCACGTTCTTT
[37 nt withheld, positions 4236-4272]
ACCCTATCTCGGTCTATTCTTTTGATTTATAAGGGATTTTGCCGATTTCGGCCTATTGGTTAAAAAATGA
GCTGATTTAACAAAAATTTAACGCGAATTTTAACAAAATATTAACGCTTACAATTTAGGTGGCACTTTTC
GGGGAAATGTGCGCGGAACCCCTATTTGTTTATTTTTCTAAATACATTCAAATATGTATCCGCTCATGAG
ACAATAACCCTGATAAATGCTTCAATAATATTGAAAAAGGAAGAGTATGAGTATTCAACATTTCCGTGTC
GCCCTTATTCCCTTTTTTGCGGCATTTTGCCTTCCTGTTTTTGCTCACCCAGAAACGCTGGTGAAAGTAA
AAGATGCTGAAGATCAGTTGGGTGCACGAGTGGGTTACATCGAACTGGATCTCAACAGCGGTAAGATCCT
TGAGAGTTTTCGCCCCGAAGAACGTTTTCCAATGATGAGCACTTTTAAAGTTCTGCTATGTGGCGCGGTA
TTATCCCGTATTGACGCCGGGCAAGAGCAACTCGGTCGCCGCATACACTATTCTCAGAATGACTTGGTTG
AGTACTCACCAGTCACAGAAAAGCATCTTACGGATGGCATGACAGTAAGAGAATTATGCAGTGCTGCCAT
AACCATGAGTGATAACACTGCGGCCAACTTACTTCTGACAACGATCGGAGGACCGAAGGAGCTAACCGCT
TTTTTGCACAACATGGGGGATCATGTAACTCGCCTTGATCGTTGGGAACCGGAGCTGAATGAAGCCATAC
CAAACGACGAGCGTGACACCACGATGCCTGTAGCAATGGCAACAACGTTGCGCAAACTATTAACTGGCGA
ACTACTTACTCTAGCTTCCCGGCAACAATTAATAGACTGGATGGAGGCGGATAAAGTTGCAGGACCACTT
CTGCGCTCGGCCCTTCCGGCTGGCTGGTTTATTGCTGATAAATCTGGAGCCGGTGAGCGTGGGTCTCGCG
GTATCATTGCAGCACTGGGGCCAGATGGTAAGCCCTCCCGTATCGTAGTTATCTACACGACGGGGAGTCA
GGCAACTATGGATGAACGAAATAGACAGATCGCTGAGATAGGTGCCTCACTGATTAAGCATTGGTAACTG
TCAGACCAAGTTTACTCATATATACTTTAGATTGATTTAAAACTTCATTTTTAATTTAAAAGGATCTAGG
TGAAGATCCTTTTTGATAATCTCATGACCAAAATCCCTTAACGTGAGTTTTCGTTCCACTGAGCGTCAGA
CCCCGTAGAAAAGATCAAAGGATCTTCTTGAGATCCTTTTTTTCTGCGCGTAATCTGCTGCTTGCAAACA
AAAAAACCACCGCTACCAGCGGTGGTTTGTTTGCCGGATCAAGAGCTACCAACTCTTTTTCCGAAGGTAA
CTGGCTTCAGCAGAGCGCAGATACCAAATACTGTTCTTCTAGTGTAGCCGTAGTTAGGCCACCACTTCAA
GAACTCTGTAGCACCGCCTACATACCTCGCTCTGCTAATCCTGTTACCAGTGGCTGCTGCCAGTGGCGAT
AAGTCGTGTCTTACCGGGTTGGACTCAAGACGATAGTTACCGGATAAGGCGCAGCGGTCGGGCTGAACGG
GGGGTTCGTGCACACAGCCCAGCTTGGAGCGAACGACCTACACCGAACTGAGATACCTACAGCGTGAGCT
ATGAGAAAGCGCCACGCTTCCCGAAGGGAGAAAGGCGGACAGGTATCCGGTAAGCGGCAGGGTCGGAACA
GGAGAGCGCACGAGGGAGCTTCCAGGGGGAAACGCCTGGTATCTTTATAGTCCTGTCGGGTTTCGCCACC
TCTGACTTGAGCGTCGATTTTTGTGATGCTCGTCAGGGGGGCGGAGCCTATGGAAAAACGCCAGCAACGC
GGCCTTTTTACGGTTCCTGGCCTTTTGCTGGCCTTTTGCTCACATGTTCTTTCCTGCGTTATCCCCTGAT
TCTGTGGATAACCGTATTACCGCCTTTGAGTGAGCTGATACCGCTCGCCGCAGCCGAACGACCGAGCGCA
GCGAGTCAGTGAGCGAGGAAGCGGAAGAGCGCCCAATATGCAAACCGCCTCTCCCCGCGCGTTGGCCGAT
TCATTAATGCAGCTGGCACGACAGGTTTCCCGACTGGAAAGCGGGCAGTGAGCGCAACGCAATTAATGTG
AGTTAGCTCACTCATTAGGCACCCCAGGCTTTACACTTTATGCTTCCGGCTCGTATGTTGTGTGGAATTG
TGAGCGGATAACAATTTCACACAGGAAACAGCTATGACCATGATTACGCCAAGCGCGCAATTAACCCTCA
CTAAAGGGAACAAAAGCTG
Features (pLannotate 1.2.2; 20 found; start..end, strand, type, name):
     17..396     +  enhancer       CMV enhancer: human cytomegalovirus immediate early enhancer
    398..518     +  promoter       chicken β-actin promoter (fragment): contains a 21-bp deletion relative to the standard chicken β-actin promoter
    526..542     +  promoter       chicken β-actin promoter (fragment): No description available
    541..564     +  promoter       chicken β-actin promoter (fragment): No description available
    680..1691    +  intron         chimeric intron: chimera between introns from chicken β-actin and rabbit β-globin
   1752..3062    +  CDS            Galntl5: GLTL5_MOUSE - Also known as Galnt15. Experimental evidence at protein level: Swiss-Prot protein existence level 1. Probable inactive glycosyltransferase required during spermatid development. May participate in protein loading into the acrosomes and accumulation of ubiquitin-proteasome systems around the head-tail coupling apparatus region. From Mus musculus (Mouse).
   3105..3194    +  CDS            3xHA: three tandem HA epitope tags
   3204..3275    +  CDS            HBB (fragment): HBB_PONPY - Experimental evidence at transcript level: Swiss-Prot protein existence level 2. Involved in oxygen transport from the lung to the various peripheral tissues. From Pongo pygmaeus (Bornean orangutan).
   3346..3401    +  polyA_signal   β-globin poly(A) signal: rabbit β-globin polyadenylation signal (Gil and Proudfoot, 1987)
   3757..3775    -  promoter       T7 promoter: promoter for bacteriophage T7 RNA polymerase
   3783..3938    +  CDS            lacZα (fragment): LacZα fragment of β-galactosidase; lacZ fragment
   3943..4371    +  rep_origin     f1 ori (sequence partly withheld): f1 bacteriophage origin of replication; arrow indicates direction of (+) strand synthesis
   4424..4528    +  promoter       AmpR promoter: bla
   4529..5389    +  CDS            AmpR: β-lactamase; bla; confers resistance to ampicillin, carbenicillin, and related antibiotics
   5560..6148    +  rep_origin     ori: high-copy-number ColE1/pMB1/pBR322/pUC origin of replication
   6331..6423    +  CDS            lacI (fragment): lac repressor; lacI; The lac repressor binds to the lac operator to inhibit transcription in E. coli. This inhibition can be relieved by adding lactose or isopropyl-β-D-thiogalactopyranoside (IPTG).
   6436..6457    +  protein_bind   CAP binding site: CAP binding activates transcription in the presence of cAMP. E. coli catabolite activator protein
   6472..6502    +  promoter       lac promoter: promoter for the E. coli lac operon
   6510..6526    +  protein_bind   lac operator: The lac repressor binds to the lac operator to inhibit transcription in E. coli. This inhibition can be relieved by adding lactose or isopropyl-β-D-thiogalactopyranoside (IPTG). lac repressor encoded by lacI
   6571..6589    +  promoter       T3 promoter: promoter for bacteriophage T3 RNA polymerase
