[The description below was written by a language model from this plasmid's Addgene catalogue record and pLannotate feature annotations shown in this document.]
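Description:
pCAG1.1-human GALNTL5-3xHA is a mammalian expression plasmid built on the pCAG1.1 backbone, carrying the coding sequence of human GALNTL5 (variant 1) fused at its C-terminus to a triple HA epitope tag. The catalogue lists a total size of about 6.6 kb, consistent with the 6,601-nt sequenced record. In E. coli it is maintained as a high-copy plasmid through a ColE1/pUC-type origin and selected with ampicillin via the β-lactamase gene. An f1 phage origin, T3 and T7 promoters, and remnants of the lac region (lac promoter/operator, lacZα and lacI fragments) are cloning-vector carry-overs and play no role in mammalian expression.

Expression is driven by the CAG promoter, annotated here as its component parts: the CMV immediate-early enhancer, chicken β-actin promoter segments, and the chimeric chicken β-actin/rabbit β-globin intron, which together give strong constitutive transcription in many mammalian cell types. The insert was cloned between XbaI and XhoI sites, both retained, and is followed by the 3xHA tag, a short β-globin-derived stretch and the rabbit β-globin polyadenylation signal. The automated annotation labels the open reading frame by its closest database match, mouse Galntl5, but the catalogue specifies the human gene. The depositor notes that a p.Thr158Met change in human GALNTL5 is frequently observed in population data, though the record does not say explicitly whether this clone carries it.

GALNTL5 is a GalNAc-transferase-like protein described as a probably inactive glycosyltransferase involved in spermatid development. The associated study concerns its GalNAc binding and role in sperm migration and zona pellucida binding. The construct suits expression of HA-tagged human GALNTL5 in mammalian cells for antibody-based detection or pull-down.
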