Addgene plasmid #241431: pCAG1.1-human GALNTL5-3xHA
Purpose: The nucleotides coding human GALNTL5 variant #1 and 3xHA tag sequence were inserted under the CAG promoter.
Depositing lab: Taichi Noda. Depositing organization: Kumamoto University. Publication: GALNTL5 binds GalNAc and is required for migration through the uterotubal junction and sperm-zona pellucida binding. Noda T, Uriu R, Mashiko D, Shinohara H, Qu Y, Taira A, Matzuk RM, Tahala D, Nakano M, Araki K, Yu Z, Zhang Y, Matzuk MM, Ikawa M. Nat Commun. 2025 Sep 17;16(1):8264. doi: 10.1038/s41467-025-63805-4. PubMed 40962834.
Backbone
  Vector backbone: pCAG1.1
  Backbone manufacturer: kindly gifted from Dr Masahito Ikawa (Addgene Plasmid ID #173685)
  Backbone size w/o insert (bp): 5180
  Total vector size (bp): 6588
  Vector type: Mammalian Expression
Growth in bacteria
  Bacterial resistance: Ampicillin, 100 μg/mL
  Growth temperature: 37°C
  Growth strain: DH5alpha
  Copy number: High Copy
Gene/Insert
  Gene/Insert name: UDP-N-acetyl-alpha-D-galactosamine:polypeptide N-acetylgalactosaminyltransferase-like 5 (alt name: GALNTL5)
  Species: H. sapiens (human)
  Insert size (bp): 1452
  GenBank ID: ENSG00000106648
  Entrez Gene: GALNTL5 (a.k.a. GALNACT19, GALNT15, GalNAc-T5L)
  Promoter: CAG
  Tag / fusion protein: 3xHA (C terminal on insert)
  Cloning method: Restriction Enzyme; 5′ cloning site XbaI (not destroyed); 3′ cloning site XhoI (not destroyed)
  Sequencing primers: 5′ GCCTTCTTCTTTTTCCTACAGC; 3′ GAAGTCAGATGCTCAAGGGG
Terms and licenses: Academic/Nonprofit Terms; Industry Terms: Not Available to Industry
Depositor comments: The mutation of p.Thr158Met (ACG -> ATG) in human GALNTL5 was frequently observed based on gnomAD database (https://gnomad.broadinstitute.org/gene/ENSG00000106648?dataset=gnomad_r4) .
How to cite: pCAG1.1-human GALNTL5-3xHA was a gift from Taichi Noda (Addgene plasmid # 241431 ; http://n2t.net/addgene:241431 ; RRID:Addgene_241431)
